Addgene plasmid #46117: pattB-synaptobrevin-8-QFAD184-214-hsp70
Depositing lab: Christopher Potter. Depositing organization: Johns Hopkins University and School of Medicine. Publication: Improved and expanded Q-system reagents for genetic manipulations. Riabinina O, Luginbuhl D, Marr E, Liu S, Wu MN, Luo L, Potter CJ. Nat Methods. 2015 Jan 12. doi: 10.1038/nmeth.3250. PubMed 25581800.
Backbone
  Vector backbone: pattB
  Backbone size w/o insert (bp): 7400
  Total vector size (bp): 10692
  Modifications to backbone: Introduced synaptobrevin promoter
  Vector type: Insect Expression
  Selectable markers: white
Growth in bacteria
  Bacterial resistance: Ampicillin, 100 μg/mL
  Growth temperature: 37°C
  Growth strain: DH5alpha
  Copy number: Unknown
Gene/Insert
  Gene/Insert name: QFAD184-214 (alt names: QF DNA binding domain; QF Activation Domain 184-214)
  Species: Synthetic
  Insert size (bp): 1122
Terms and licenses: Academic/Nonprofit Terms; Industry Terms: Not Available to Industry
Depositor comments: Please see this additional reference https://www.ncbi.nlm.nih.gov/pubmed/20434990 for more information on the Q-system.
How to cite: pattB-synaptobrevin-8-QFAD184-214-hsp70 was a gift from Christopher Potter (Addgene plasmid # 46117 ; http://n2t.net/addgene:46117 ; RRID:Addgene_46117)
