[The description below was written by a language model from this plasmid's Addgene catalogue record and pLannotate feature annotations shown in this document.]
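Description:
pattB-synaptobrevin-8-QFAD184-214-hsp70 is a Drosophila transgenesis plasmid built on the pattB backbone, intended for site-specific germline integration rather than transient expression. It carries a φC31 attB site, which recombines with a genomic attP landing site in the presence of φC31 integrase, and a mini-white gene (a white allele lacking part of its first intron) that serves as the eye-colour marker for identifying transformant flies. A single loxP site lies just downstream of mini-white. In E. coli the roughly 10.7 kb plasmid is maintained through a high-copy ColE1/pUC-type origin and selected with ampicillin via the bla gene. An f1 origin, T7 and T3 promoters, and lacZα/lac promoter remnants are left over from the parental cloning vector.

The payload is a synthetic Q-system transcriptional activator, QFAD184-214, described in the record as the QF DNA-binding domain joined to a portion of the QF activation domain (184–214), an insert of about 1.1 kb. The backbone was modified to include a synaptobrevin promoter, which would be expected to direct expression in neurons, and the name suggests an hsp70-derived element, most likely a terminator/polyadenylation sequence, although the record does not describe it. The automated feature table does not annotate the promoter, the QF coding sequence or the hsp70 element. The region between the loxP and attB sites is labelled only with a fragment matching the Drosophila metl gene, possibly genomic sequence carried in with the promoter fragment, though the record does not confirm this. The construct belongs to a set of improved Q-system reagents, in which QF variants drive QUAS-linked effector or reporter transgenes, and appears to be one of several activation-domain variants generated for comparison.
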