Features (pLannotate 1.2.2; 15 found; start..end, strand, type, name):
      4..432     +  rep_origin     f1 ori (sequence partly withheld): f1 bacteriophage origin of replication; arrow indicates direction of (+) strand synthesis
    463..620     -  CDS            lacZα (fragment): LacZα fragment of β-galactosidase; lacZ fragment
    623..641     +  promoter       T7 promoter: promoter for bacteriophage T7 RNA polymerase
    666..4802    +  gene           mini-white: white; This modified version of the white gene lacks part of the first intron.
   4809..4842    -  protein_bind   loxP: Cre-mediated recombination occurs in the 8-bp core sequence (GCATACAT). Cre recombinase
   4856..5602    +  CDS            metl (fragment): METL_DROME - Experimental evidence at protein level: Swiss-Prot protein existence level 1. Probable methyltransferase. From Drosophila melanogaster (Fruit fly).
   8216..8285    +  protein_bind   attB: attB site for the φC31 integrase (Groth et al., 2000) phage φC31 integrase
   8504..8522    -  promoter       T3 promoter: promoter for bacteriophage T3 RNA polymerase
   8565..8587    -  protein_bind   lac operator (fragment): The lac repressor binds to the lac operator to inhibit transcription in E. coli. This inhibition can be relieved by adding lactose or isopropyl-β-D-thiogalactopyranoside (IPTG). lac repressor encoded by lacI
   8591..8621    -  promoter       lac promoter: promoter for the E. coli lac operon
   8636..8657    -  protein_bind   CAP binding site: CAP binding activates transcription in the presence of cAMP. E. coli catabolite activator protein
   8670..8762    -  CDS            lacI (fragment): lac repressor; lacI; The lac repressor binds to the lac operator to inhibit transcription in E. coli. This inhibition can be relieved by adding lactose or isopropyl-β-D-thiogalactopyranoside (IPTG).
   8945..9533    -  rep_origin     ori: high-copy-number ColE1/pMB1/pBR322/pUC origin of replication
   9704..10564   -  CDS            AmpR: β-lactamase; bla; confers resistance to ampicillin, carbenicillin, and related antibiotics
  10565..10669   -  promoter       AmpR promoter: bla
>Addgene plasmid #46117 | pattB-synaptobrevin-8-QFAD184-214-hsp70 | depositor full sequence | sequence record 65016 | pattB-synaptobrevin-8-QFAD184-214-hsp70 sequence 10692 bps
CTG
[124 nt withheld, positions 4-127]
C
[91 nt withheld, positions 129-219]
A
[49 nt withheld, positions 221-269]
CCTTTGACGTTGGAGTCCACGTTCTTT
[37 nt withheld, positions 297-333]
ACCCTATCTCGGTCTATTCTTTTGATTTATAAGGGATTTTGCCGATTTCGGCCTATTGGTTAAAAAATGA
GCTGATTTAACAAAAATTTAACGCGAATTTTAACAAAATATTAACGCTTACAATTTCCATTCGCCATTCA
GGCTGCGCAACTGTTGGGAAGGGCGATCGGTGCGGGCCTCTTCGCTATTACGCCAGCTGGCGAAAGGGGG
ATGTGCTGCAAGGCGATTAAGTTGGGTAACGCCAGGGTTTTCCCAGTCACGACGTTGTAAAACGACGGCC
AGTGAATTGTAATACGACTCACTATAGGGCGAATTGGGTACGTACCGGGCCCCTAGTATGTATGTAAGTT
AATAAAACCCATTTTTGCGGAAAGTAGATAAAAAAAACATTTTTTTTTTTTACTGCACTGGATATCATTG
AACTTATCTGATCAGTTTTAAATTTACTTCGATCCAAGGGTATTTGATGTACCAGGTTCTTTCGATTACC
TCTCACTCAAAATGACATTCCACTCAAAGTCAGCGCTGTTTGCCTCCTTCTCTGTCCACAGAAATATCGC
CGTCTCTTTCGCCGCTGCGTCCGCTATCTCTTTCGCCACCGTTTGTAGCGTTACGTAGCGTCAATGTCCG
CCTTCAGTTGCATTTTGTCAGCGGTTTCGTGACGAAGCTCCAAGCGGTTTACGCCATCAATTAAACACAA
AGTGCTGTGCCAAAACTCCTCTCGCTTCTTATTTTTGTTTGTTTTTTGAGTGATTGGGGTGGTGATTGGT
TTTGGGTGGGTAAGCAGGGGAAAGTGTGAAAAATCCCGGCAATGGGCCAAGAGGATCAGGAGCTATTAAT
TCGCGGAGGCAGCAAACACCCATCTGCCGAGCATCTGAACAATGTGAGTAGTACATGTGCATACATCTTA
AGTTCACTTGATCTATAGGAACTGCGATTGCAACATCAAATTGTCTGCGGCGTGAGAACTGCGACCCACA
AAAATCCCAAACCGCAATTGCACAAACAAATAGTGACACGAAACAGATTATTCTGGTAGCTGTTCTCGCT
ATATAAGACAATTTTTGAGATCATATCATGATCAAGACATCTAAAGGCATTCATTTTCGACTATATTCTT
TTTTACAAAAAATATAACAACCAGATATTTTAAGCTGATCCTAGATGCACAAAAAATAAATAAAAGTATA
AACCTACTTCGTAGGATACTTCGGGGTACTTTTTGTTCGGGGTTAGATGAGCATAACGCTTGTAGTTGAT
ATTTGAGATCCCCTATCATTGCAGGGTGACAGCGGAGCGGCTTCGCAGAGCTGCATTAACCAGGGCTTCG
GGCAGGCCAAAAACTACGGCACGCTCCGGCCACCCAGTCCGCCGGAGGACTCCGGTTCAGGGAGCGGCCA
ACTAGCCGAGAACCTCACCTATGCCTGGCACAATATGGACATCTTTGGGGCGGTCAATCAGCCGGGCTCC
GGATGGCGGCAGCTGGTCAACCGGACACGCGGACTATTCTGCAACGAGCGACACATACCGGCGCCCAGGA
AACATTTGCTCAAGAACGGTGAGTTTCTATTCGCAGTCGGCTGATCTGTGTGAAATCTTAATAAAGGGTC
CAATTACCAATTTGAAACTCAGTTTGCGGCGTGGCCTATCCGGGCGAACTTTTGGCCGTGATGGGCAGTT
CCGGTGCCGGAAAGACGACCCTGCTGAATGCCCTTGCCTTTCGATCGCCGCAGGGCATCCAAGTATCGCC
ATCCGGGATGCGACTGCTCAATGGCCAACCTGTGGACGCCAAGGAGATGCAGGCCAGGTGCGCCTATGTC
CAGCAGGATGACCTCTTTATCGGCTCCCTAACGGCCAGGGAACACCTGATTTTCCAGGCCATGGTGCGGA
TGCCACGACATCTGACCTATCGGCAGCGAGTGGCCCGCGTGGATCAGGTGATCCAGGAGCTTTCGCTCAG
CAAATGTCAGCACACGATCATCGGTGTGCCCGGCAGGGTGAAAGGTCTGTCCGGCGGAGAAAGGAAGCGT
CTGGCATTCGCCTCCGAGGCACTAACCGATCCGCCGCTTCTGATCTGCGATGAGCCCACCTCCGGACTGG
ACTCATTTACCGCCCACAGCGTCGTCCAGGTGCTGAAGAAGCTGTCGCAGAAGGGCAAGACCGTCATCCT
GACCATTCATCAGCCGTCTTCCGAGCTGTTTGAGCTCTTTGACAAGATCCTTCTGATGGCCGAGGGCAGG
GTAGCTTTCTTGGGCACTCCCAGCGAAGCCGTCGACTTCTTTTCCTAGTGAGTTCGATGTGTTTATTAAG
GGTATCTAGCATTACATTACATCTCAACTCCTATCCAGCGTGGGTGCCCAGTGTCCTACCAACTACAATC
CGGCGGACTTTTACGTACAGGTGTTGGCCGTTGTGCCCGGACGGGAGATCGAGTCCCGTGATCGGATCGC
CAAGATATGCGACAATTTTGCTATTAGCAAAGTAGCCCGGGATATGGAGCAGTTGTTGGCCACCAAAAAT
TTGGAGAAGCCACTGGAGCAGCCGGAGAATGGGTACACCTACAAGGCCACCTGGTTCATGCAGTTCCGGG
CGGTCCTGTGGCGATCCTGGCTGTCGGTGCTCAAGGAACCACTCCTCGTAAAAGTGCGACTTATTCAGAC
AACGGTGAGTGGTTCCAGTGGAAACAAATGATATAACGCTTACAATTCTTGGAAACAAATTCGCTAGATT
TTAGTTAGAATTGCCTGATTCCACACCCTTCTTAGTTTTTTTCAATGAGATGTATAGTTTATAGTTTTGC
AGAAAATAAATAAATTTCATTTAACTCGCGAACATGTTGAAGATATGAATATTAATGAGATGCGAGTAAC
ATTTTAATTTGCAGATGGTTGCCATCTTGATTGGCCTCATCTTTTTGGGCCAACAACTCACGCAAGTGGG
CGTGATGAATATCAACGGAGCCATCTTCCTCTTCCTGACCAACATGACCTTTCAAAACGTCTTTGCCACG
ATAAATGTAAGTCTTGTTTAGAATACATTTGCATATTAATAATTTACTAACTTTCTAATGAATCGATTCG
ATTTAGGTGTTCACCTCAGAGCTGCCAGTTTTTATGAGGGAGGCCCGAAGTCGACTTTATCGCTGTGACA
CATACTTTCTGGGCAAAACGATTGCCGAATTACCGCTTTTTCTCACAGTGCCACTGGTCTTCACGGCGAT
TGCCTATCCGATGATCGGACTGCGGGCCGGAGTGCTGCACTTCTTCAACTGCCTGGCGCTGGTCACTCTG
GTGGCCAATGTGTCAACGTCCTTCGGATATCTAATATCCTGCGCCAGCTCCTCGACCTCGATGGCGCTGT
CTGTGGGTCCGCCGGTTATCATACCATTCCTGCTCTTTGGCGGCTTCTTCTTGAACTCGGGCTCGGTGCC
AGTATACCTCAAATGGTTGTCGTACCTCTCATGGTTCCGTTACGCCAACGAGGGTCTGCTGATTAACCAA
TGGGCGGACGTGGAGCCGGGCGAAATTAGCTGCACATCGTCGAACACCACGTGCCCCAGTTCGGGCAAGG
TCATCCTGGAGACGCTTAACTTCTCCGCCGCCGATCTGCCGCTGGACTACGTGGGTCTGGCCATTCTCAT
CGTGAGCTTCCGGGTGCTCGCATATCTGGCTCTAAGACTTCGGGCCCGACGCAAGGAGTAGCCGACATAT
ATCCGAAATAACTGCTTGTTTTTTTTTTTTACCATTATTACCATCGTGTTTACTGTTTATTGCCCCCTCA
AAAAGCTAATGTAATTATATTTGTGCCAATAAAAACAAGATATGACCTATAGAATACAAGTATTTCCCCT
TCGAACATCCCCACAAGTAGACTTTGGATTTGTCTTCTAACCAAAAGACTTACACACCTGCATACCTTAC
ATCAAAAACTCGTTTATCGCTACATAAAACACCGGGATATATTTTTTATATACATACTTTTCAAATCGCG
CGCCCTCTTCATAATTCACCTCCACCACACCACGTTTCGTAGTTGCTCTTTCGCTGTCTCCCACCCGCTC
TCCGCAACACATTCACCTTTTGTTCGACGACCTTGGAGCGACTGTCGTTAGTTCCGCGCGATTCGGTTCG
CTCAAATGGTTCCGAGTGGTTCATTTCGTCTCAATAGAAATTAGTAATAAATATTTGTATGTACAATTTA
TTTGCTCCAATATATTTGTATATATTTCCCTCACAGCTATATTTATTCTAATTTAATATTATGACTTTTT
AAGGTAATTTTTTGTGACCTGTTCGGAGTGATTAGCGTTACAATTTGAACTGAAAGTGACATCCAGTGTT
TGTTCCTTGTGTAGATGCATCTCAAAAAAATGGTGGGCATAATAGTGTTGTTTATATATATCAAAAATAA
CAACTATAATAATAAGAATACATTTAATTTAGAAAATGCTTGGATTTCACTGGAACTAGGCTAGCATAAC
TTCGTATAATGTATGCTATACGAAGTTATGCTAGCGGATCCGACCTCAAAGATGGAAGCGGAGCAGAAGG
AGCGATTTCAGACAGACGCCCCCAAGTTTTGGGATTCCTTCTACGGCATTCACGACAACCGCTTCTTCAA
GGATCGCCACTGGCTGTTTACGGAGTTCCCCGAACTAGCTCCTCTGGCGGCGGATTCGGCGGTACTGCAA
CCACGTAGCATTTTCGAACTGGGCTGTGGAGTAGGAAACACAATTTTACCCCTTCTACAGTACAGCTCTG
AACCGCAGCTCAAGGTTTTCGGATGTGACTTCTCCGCCCGGGCCATTGAAATCCTGCGAAGCCAACGGCA
GTTCGACGAGAAGCGCTGCGAGGTGTTTGTCATGGATGCCACGCTGGATCATTGGCAGGTGCCCTTCGAG
GAAAACTCACAGGACATTATTGTGATGATTTTTGTGCTGTCCGCAATTGAGCCAAAGAAAATGCAGCGGG
TATTGGACAATTGCTATCGCTACCTGCGTCCCGGTGGCTTGCTCCTCTTCCGCGACTACGGACGATACGA
CCTGGCACAGCTGCGCTTCAAGAGCGGCAAGTGTATGGAGGACAACTTCTACGTGCGAGGCGACGGCACC
ATGGTGTACTTCTTCACGGAGGAAGAACTGCGGGGTATGATGACTCAAGCGGGGCTGCAGGAGGAGCAGC
TCATTGTGGACCGAAGACTGCAAGTTAATCGCTGTCGCGGCTTGAAAATGTACCGCGTGTGGATTCAGAC
AAAGTTCAGGAAACCGCTTTAAATCAATTTAGACGAATAGTTCTGTGCATTTTAAACCTTGTTCAAATCA
ATTGATATAATTATTTACACGATATATTTAAAAATACAAAGTTAAAACTTCAAACTGTAATATTACTAGA
ACTTTGAGCATTTCTTTTTCTTGATGGAAAGCCCGGCTTGTTTTTAAATTTCCCACCCCTTGGCCATCGG
CACTTGGAAATCGCTAAGGAAAAGCTTCTCGCTGGAACACCATTCGCTGCTGGCCATCCAGGCAGCTTTT
TCCCCAAATACACATAACAGTTAGGAAAGCTGCAAGTTTTCGCAGTTGGCCAAAAACGTCGTAAGTGAAA
ATTTTCCTGGTGCTGCGTAAAAAAATTCGTAAAATATTAGTTAAGCCTGGTTTTTGTAAACTCAAGTTGC
CCGAGCAAAAGTAAAGTGATTCTGATCAAAAGTGCTAAAACTGATTGATTAGGAAAACGAAGATCAAACG
AAATGTCAACCAAAGTCAGCGAAAACCCTTGTCGTGCAGAATTTCATTGATTTTTTCTTCTGAGCCCACG
TTGGCCAGTTGGGCACTTGAAATTATTTTTAAAACGTTTTGCATTTTGAAGACATCTTAGGTGCCCCTGG
GGGTATGCAACGGAAATGAGGAAGGACATGCCTCATGGCTGGGCGTGTTGCTGCCACCCAAATAGTCCTC
TTACGTCCCAATTAGAATCCCATAGCTGCCCATTTCAAGCATTAACCGATGTACTAAAAATAGTTGCAAC
TATTTTCGCACTCTATTCAGCAGCAGTTCCAGCGCTGAGCCAGAAAATTCCTGCGAAAGGCTGTCGTGGC
AAGTGTTACCCGCACACATACACATCATCCAGATCCAGCCAATCCCCCCGTGGAGTGGAGTGAATTTTCA
TTGACGACGGGGCGAAAAAGCTCTGGCGGAAGAGCGACAGAGAGAGAGAGAAACAGAGAGAGAGAGAGAG
AAGCGGCACTGAGAGCGCAACCCTCTAGAACAAAAACAACGAAACAGAGTTCAGCTGCACCACCACCCAC
TACCTACACCACCAACGCCACCACCGCCCACTGACCATCCCACATCCCGACCTGCGCCAGTGGAAGACAG
TGAAAGAGGCCAAGTGCATCGTGCATAGAGTACCTTCATCCTAATCATCGACAGCCGAATTCCAACATGC
CACCCAAGCGCAAAACGCTTAACGCTGCGGCTGAGGCTAACGCTCATGCCGACGGACACGCCGACGGAAA
CGCCGACGGACACGTGGCCAATACGGCCGCGTCCTCGAATAATGCGAGGTTCGCTGATCTCACTAACATC
GATACTCCGGGTCTGGGACCCACAACTACGACCCTGCTCGTGGAACCAGCACGCTCAAAGCGTCAACGAG
TGTCCCGCGCATGCGACCAGTGCCGTGCAGCCCGAGAGAAATGCGACGGAATACAGCCTGCGTGTTTCCC
GTGCGTTTCCCAGGGAAGGTCCTGCACTTATCAGGCTTCGCCGAAAAAGAGGGGAGTTCAAACCGGTTAT
ATTCGTACGCTGGAGCTCGCCCTCGCCTGGATGTTTGAAAATGTCGCGCGTTCCGAAGATGCCTTGCATA
ACCTCCTCGTCCGTGACGCCGGACAAGGATCAGCTCTGCTCGTTGGTAAAGATTCGCCGGCTGCCGAGCG
ACTCCATGCCCGTTGGGCTACTAGCCGTGTCAATAAGAGCATTACCCGCCTCCTCTCGGGCCAAGCCGCT
CAAGACCCTTCGGAAGATGGACAGTCGCCTTCGGAGGATATCAATGTTCAAGATCGTCAGTTGGAGCTCC
CTCCTACCGCCACGGCTACGGCCTCGATAATGCCGCACGTGATGGAGCAGCCTCTCAGTACCAGCATTAA
CCCCGTCAACGACCGCTTCAACGGTATTCCCAACCCCACTCCGTATAACTCCGATGCAGCTCTCGATGCT
ATCACTCAGACCAACGATTATGGAAGCGTAAATACACATGGTATCCTCTCTACTTACCCGCCACCGGCTA
CGCACCTTAATGAAGCTTCCGTCGCTCTCGCTCCCGGTGGCGCCCCCCCCCGACCGCCTCCTCCGTATGT
TGACAGCACGACCAATCACCCGCCGTACCACTCGAATCTGGTTCCAATGGCGAACTTTGGTTACTCGACC
GTTGATTACGATGCCATGGTTGACGATTTGGCTAGCATTGAATACACGGACGCTGTGGATGTCGACCCAC
AGTTTATGACCAATCTGGGATTCGTTCCTGGATGTAACTTCTCCGACATTAATACATACGAACAGTGATG
ACGTCTATCGATACCGTCGACTAAAGCCAAATAGAAAATTATTCAGTTCCTGGCTTAAGTTTTTAAAAGT
GATATTATTTATTTGGTTGTAACCAACCAAAAGAATGTAAATAACTAATACATAATTATGTTAGTTTTAA
GTTAGCAACAAATTGATTTTAGCTATATTAGCTACTTGGTTAATAAATAGAATATATTTATTTAAAGATA
ATTGCGTTTTTATTGTCAGGGAGTGAGTTTGCTTAAAAACTCGTTTAGATCCGCGGCCGCGGCTCGAGGG
TACCTCTAGAGATCCACTAGTGTCGACGATGTAGGTCACGGTCTCGAAGCCGCGGTGCGGGTGCCAGGGC
GTGCCCTTGGGCTCCCCGGGCGCGTACTCCACCTCACCCATCTGGTCCATCATGATGAACGGGTCGAGGT
GGCGGTAGTTGATCCCGGCGAACGCGCGGCGCACCGGGAAGCCCTCGCCCTCGAAACCGCTGGGCGCGGT
GGTCACGGTGAGCACGGGACGTGCGACGGCGTCGGCGGGTGCGGATACGCGGGGCAGCGTCAGCGGGTTC
TCGACGGTCACGGCGGGCATGTCGACACTAGTTCTAGCCAGCTTTTGTTCCCTTTAGTGAGGGTTAATTT
CGAGCTTGGCGTAATCATGGTCATAGCTGTTTCCTGTGTGAAATTGTTATCCGCTCACAATTCCACACAA
CATACGAGCCGGAAGCATAAAGTGTAAAGCCTGGGGTGCCTAATGAGTGAGCTAACTCACATTAATTGCG
TTGCGCTCACTGCCCGCTTTCCAGTCGGGAAACCTGTCGTGCCAGCTGCATTAATGAATCGGCCAACGCG
CGGGGAGAGGCGGTTTGCGTATTGGGCGCTCTTCCGCTTCCTCGCTCACTGACTCGCTGCGCTCGGTCGT
TCGGCTGCGGCGAGCGGTATCAGCTCACTCAAAGGCGGTAATACGGTTATCCACAGAATCAGGGGATAAC
GCAGGAAAGAACATGTGAGCAAAAGGCCAGCAAAAGGCCAGGAACCGTAAAAAGGCCGCGTTGCTGGCGT
TTTTCCATAGGCTCCGCCCCCCTGACGAGCATCACAAAAATCGACGCTCAAGTCAGAGGTGGCGAAACCC
GACAGGACTATAAAGATACCAGGCGTTTCCCCCTGGAAGCTCCCTCGTGCGCTCTCCTGTTCCGACCCTG
CCGCTTACCGGATACCTGTCCGCCTTTCTCCCTTCGGGAAGCGTGGCGCTTTCTCATAGCTCACGCTGTA
GGTATCTCAGTTCGGTGTAGGTCGTTCGCTCCAAGCTGGGCTGTGTGCACGAACCCCCCGTTCAGCCCGA
CCGCTGCGCCTTATCCGGTAACTATCGTCTTGAGTCCAACCCGGTAAGACACGACTTATCGCCACTGGCA
GCAGCCACTGGTAACAGGATTAGCAGAGCGAGGTATGTAGGCGGTGCTACAGAGTTCTTGAAGTGGTGGC
CTAACTACGGCTACACTAGAAGGACAGTATTTGGTATCTGCGCTCTGCTGAAGCCAGTTACCTTCGGAAA
AAGAGTTGGTAGCTCTTGATCCGGCAAACAAACCACCGCTGGTAGCGGTGGTTTTTTTGTTTGCAAGCAG
CAGATTACGCGCAGAAAAAAAGGATCTCAAGAAGATCCTTTGATCTTTTCTACGGGGTCTGACGCTCAGT
GGAACGAAAACTCACGTTAAGGGATTTTGGTCATGAGATTATCAAAAAGGATCTTCACCTAGATCCTTTT
AAATTAAAAATGAAGTTTTAAATCAATCTAAAGTATATATGAGTAAACTTGGTCTGACAGTTACCAATGC
TTAATCAGTGAGGCACCTATCTCAGCGATCTGTCTATTTCGTTCATCCATAGTTGCCTGACTCCCCGTCG
TGTAGATAACTACGATACGGGAGGGCTTACCATCTGGCCCCAGTGCTGCAATGATACCGCGAGACCCACG
CTCACCGGCTCCAGATTTATCAGCAATAAACCAGCCAGCCGGAAGGGCCGAGCGCAGAAGTGGTCCTGCA
ACTTTATCCGCCTCCATCCAGTCTATTAATTGTTGCCGGGAAGCTAGAGTAAGTAGTTCGCCAGTTAATA
GTTTGCGCAACGTTGTTGCCATTGCTACAGGCATCGTGGTGTCACGCTCGTCGTTTGGTATGGCTTCATT
CAGCTCCGGTTCCCAACGATCAAGGCGAGTTACATGATCCCCCATGTTGTGCAAAAAAGCGGTTAGCTCC
TTCGGTCCTCCGATCGTTGTCAGAAGTAAGTTGGCCGCAGTGTTATCACTCATGGTTATGGCAGCACTGC
ATAATTCTCTTACTGTCATGCCATCCGTAAGATGCTTTTCTGTGACTGGTGAGTACTCAACCAAGTCATT
CTGAGAATAGTGTATGCGGCGACCGAGTTGCTCTTGCCCGGCGTCAATACGGGATAATACCGCGCCACAT
AGCAGAACTTTAAAAGTGCTCATCATTGGAAAACGTTCTTCGGGGCGAAAACTCTCAAGGATCTTACCGC
TGTTGAGATCCAGTTCGATGTAACCCACTCGTGCACCCAACTGATCTTCAGCATCTTTTACTTTCACCAG
CGTTTCTGGGTGAGCAAAAACAGGAAGGCAAAATGCCGCAAAAAAGGGAATAAGGGCGACACGGAAATGT
TGAATACTCATACTCTTCCTTTTTCAATATTATTGAAGCATTTATCAGGGTTATTGTCTCATGAGCGGAT
ACATATTTGAATGTATTTAGAAAAATAAACAAATAGGGGTTCCGCGCACATTTCCCCGAAAAGTGCCAC
