>Addgene plasmid #46117 | pattB-synaptobrevin-8-QFAD184-214-hsp70 | addgene partial sequence | sequence record 68173 | SYBFOR5 5'-TGGAAGACAGTGAAAGAGGC-3'
ATCATCGACAGCCGAATTCCAACATGCCACCCAAGCGCAAAACGCTTAACGCTGCGGCTGAGGCTAACGC
TCATGCCGACGGACACGCCGACGGAAACGCCGACGGACACGTGGCCAATACGGCCGCGTCCTCGAATAAT
GCGAGGTTCGCTGATCTCACTAACATCGATACTCCGGGTCTGGGACCCACAACTACGACCCTGCTCGTGG
AACCAGCACGCTCAAAGCGTCAACGAGTGTCCCGCGCATGCGACCAGTGCCGTGCAGCCCGAGAGAAATG
CGACGGAATACAGCCTGCGTGTTTCCCGTGCGTTTCCCAGGGAAGGTCCTGCACTTATCAGGCTTCGCCG
AAAAAGAGGGGAGTTCAAACCGGTTATATTCGTACGCTGGAGCTCGCCCTCGCCTGGATGTTTGAAAATG
TCGCGCGTTCCGAAGATGCCTTGCATAACCTCCTCGTCCGTGACGCCGGACAAGGATCAGCTCTGCTCGT
TGGTAAAGATTCGCCGGCTGCCGAGCGACTCCATGCCCGTTGGGCTACTAGCCGTGTCAATAAGAGCATT
ACCCGCCTCCTCTCGGGCCAAGCCGCTCAAGACCCTTCGGAAGATGGACAGTCGCCTTCGGAGGATATCA
ATGTTCAAGATCGTCAGTTGGAGCTCCCTCCTACCGCCACGGCTACGGCCTCGATAATGCCGCACGTGAT
GGAGCAGCCTCTCAGTACCAGCATTAACCCCGTCAACGACCGCTTCAACGGTATTCCCAACCCCACTCCG
TATAACTCCGATGCAGCTCTCGATGCTATCACTCAGACCAACGATTATGGAAGCGTAAATACACATGGTA
TCCTCTCTACTTACCCGCCACCGGCTACGCACCTTAATGAAGCTTCCGTCGCTCTCGCTCCCGGTGG
