>Addgene plasmid #46117 | pattB-synaptobrevin-8-QFAD184-214-hsp70 | addgene partial sequence | sequence record 68525 | hsp70REV-SEQ 5'-GCAAACTCACTCCCTGACA-3'
AATATATTCTATTTATTAACCAAGTAGCTAATATAGCTAAAATCAATTTGTTGCTAACTTAAAACTAACA
TAATTATGTATTAGTTATTTACATTCTTTTGGTTGGTTACAACCAAATAAATAATATCACTTTTAAAAAC
TTAAGCCAGGAACTGAATAATTTTCTATTTGGCTTTAGTCGACGGTATCGATAGACGTCATCACTGTTCG
TATGTATTAATGTCGGAGAAGTTACATCCAGGAACGAATCCCAGATTGGTCATAAACTGTGGGTCGACAT
CCACAGCGTCCGTGTATTCAATGCTAGCCAAATCGTCAACCATGGCATCGTAATCAACGGTCGAGTAACC
AAAGTTCGCCATTGGAACCAGATTCGAGTGGTACGGCGGGTGATTGGTCGTGCTGTCAACATACGGAGGA
GGCGGTCGGGGGGGGGCGCCACCGGGAGCGAGAGCGACGGAAGCTTCATTAAGGTGCGTAGCCGGTGGCG
GGTAAGTAGAGAGGATACCATGTGTATTTACGCTTCCATAATCGTTGGTCTGAGTGATAGCATCGAGAGC
TGCATCGGANTTATACGGAGTGGGGTTGGGAATACCGTTGAAGCGGTCGTTGACGGGGTTAATGCTGGTA
CTGAGAGGCTGCTCCATCACGTGCGGCATTATCGAGGCCGTAGCCGTGGCGGTAGGAGGGAGCTCCAACT
GACGATCTTGAACATTGATATCCTCCGAAGGCGACTGTCCATCTTCCGAANGGTCTTGAGCGGCTTGGCC
CGAGAGGAGGCGGGTAATGCTCTTATTGACACGGCTAGTA
